Addgene plasmid #54029: mEmerald-CD9-10
Purpose: Localization: Tetraspanin/Membrane, Excitation: 487, Emission: 509
Depositing lab: Michael Davidson. Depositing organization: Florida State University, Tallahassee.
Backbone
  Vector backbone: mEmerald
  Backbone size w/o insert (bp): 4750
  Vector type: Mammalian Expression
  Selectable markers: Neomycin (select with G418)
Growth in bacteria
  Bacterial resistance: Kanamycin, 50 μg/mL
  Growth temperature: 37°C
  Growth strain: DH5alpha
  Copy number: High Copy
Gene/Insert
  Gene/Insert name: CD9 (alt name: NM_001769.2)
  Species: H. sapiens (human)
  Entrez Gene: CD9 (a.k.a. BTCC-1, DRAP-27, MIC3, MRP-1, TSPAN-29, TSPAN29)
  Promoter: CMV
  Tag / fusion protein: mEmerald (N terminal on backbone)
  Cloning method: Unknown
  Sequencing primers: 5′ CMV-F; 3′ SV40pA-R
Terms and licenses: Academic/Nonprofit Terms; Industry Terms
Depositor comments: . Excitation = 487; Emission = 509. Localization data: Tetraspanin/Membrane
How to cite: mEmerald-CD9-10 was a gift from Michael Davidson (Addgene plasmid # 54029 ; http://n2t.net/addgene:54029 ; RRID:Addgene_54029)
