[The description below was written by a language model from this plasmid's Addgene catalogue record and pLannotate feature annotations shown in this document.]
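Description:
mEmerald-CD9-10 is a mammalian expression plasmid that produces human CD9 (TSPAN29), a tetraspanin integral membrane protein, fused at its N terminus to the green fluorescent protein mEmerald. The sequenced record is 5,428 nt, built on an mEmerald backbone whose layout resembles the classic C1-type fluorescent protein fusion vectors. Expression is driven by the human cytomegalovirus immediate early enhancer and promoter. The mEmerald coding sequence comes first, followed by a short stretch of residual multiple cloning site that serves as the linker, then the CD9 open reading frame, and finally an SV40 polyadenylation signal. The "10" in the name probably denotes the linker length, though the record does not say so explicitly.

The plasmid replicates in E. coli from a high-copy ColE1/pUC-type origin and also carries an f1 phage origin. A single Tn5 aminoglycoside phosphotransferase gene (NeoR/KanR) does double duty. It is preceded by both a bacterial bla promoter and the SV40 enhancer/early promoter and terminated by the HSV TK polyadenylation signal, so it confers kanamycin resistance in bacteria and G418 resistance in transfected mammalian cells, allowing stable line selection. The small annotated fragments of large T antigen, ble and bGH poly(A) are most likely backbone remnants or partial annotation matches rather than functional elements.

The construct is intended as a fluorescent localization marker. mEmerald is a bright, rapidly maturing monomeric GFP derivative (excitation 487 nm, emission 509 nm), and fusion to CD9 labels tetraspanin-containing membranes for imaging in mammalian cells.
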