Features (pLannotate 1.2.2; 16 found; start..end, strand, type, name):
     84..387     +  enhancer       CMV enhancer: human cytomegalovirus immediate early enhancer
    388..591     +  promoter       CMV promoter: human cytomegalovirus (CMV) immediate early promoter
    636..1352    +  CDS            mEmerald: mEmerald is a basic (constitutively fluorescent) green fluorescent protein published in 1998, derived from Aequorea victoria. It is reported to be a very rapidly-maturing monomer with moderate acid sensitivity.
   1353..1381    +  misc_feature   MCS (fragment): multiple cloning site
   1383..2063    +  CDS            CD9: CD9_HUMAN - Also known as MIC3, TSPAN29. Experimental evidence at protein level: Swiss-Prot protein existence level 1. Integral membrane protein associated with integrins, which regulates different processes, such as sperm-egg fusion, platelet activation and aggregation, and cell adhesion (PubMed:8478605, PubMed:14575715, PubMed:18541721). Present at the cell surface of oocytes and plays a key role in sperm-egg fusion, possibly by organizing multiprotein complexes and the morphology of the membrane required for the fusion (By similarity). In myoblasts, associates with CD81 and PTGFRN and inhib
   2078..2115    +  misc_feature   MCS (fragment): multiple cloning site
   2132..2216    +  CDS            large T antigen (fragment): large T antigen from SV40 (simian virus 40)
   2239..2360    +  polyA_signal   SV40 poly(A) signal: SV40 polyadenylation signal
   2394..2822    -  rep_origin     f1 ori (sequence partly withheld): f1 bacteriophage origin of replication; arrow indicates direction of (+) strand synthesis
   2849..2953    +  promoter       AmpR promoter: bla
   2955..3312    +  promoter       SV40 promoter: SV40 enhancer and early promoter
   3347..4141    +  CDS            NeoR/KanR: aminoglycoside phosphotransferase from Tn5; aph(3')-II (or nptII); confers resistance to neomycin, kanamycin, and G418 (Geneticin®)
   4162..4314    +  CDS            ble (fragment): BLE_KLEPN - Experimental evidence at protein level: Swiss-Prot protein existence level 1. Binding protein with a strong affinity to the bleomycin family of antibiotics. Binds to CL990; an antimitotic-antibiotic compound. From Klebsiella pneumoniae.
   4373..4420    +  polyA_signal   HSV TK poly(A) signal: herpes simplex virus thymidine kinase polyadenylation signal (Cole and Stacy, 1985)
   4511..4527    -  polyA_signal   bGH poly(A) signal (fragment): bovine growth hormone polyadenylation signal
   4749..5337    +  rep_origin     ori: high-copy-number ColE1/pMB1/pBR322/pUC origin of replication
>Addgene plasmid #54029 | mEmerald-CD9-10 | addgene full sequence | sequence record 266657 | Addgene NGS Result
ATAACCGTATTACCGCCATGCATTAGTTATTAATAGTAATCAATTACGGGGTCATTAGTTCATAGCCCAT
ATATGGAGTTCCGCGTTACATAACTTACGGTAAATGGCCCGCCTGGCTGACCGCCCAACGACCCCCGCCC
ATTGACGTCAATAATGACGTATGTTCCCATAGTAACGCCAATAGGGACTTTCCATTGACGTCAATGGGTG
GAGTATTTACGGTAAACTGCCCACTTGGCAGTACATCAAGTGTATCATATGCCAAGTACGCCCCCTATTG
ACGTCAATGACGGTAAATGGCCCGCCTGGCATTATGCCCAGTACATGACCTTATGGGACTTTCCTACTTG
GCAGTACATCTACGTATTAGTCATCGCTATTACCATGGTGATGCGGTTTTGGCAGTACATCAATGGGCGT
GGATAGCGGTTTGACTCACGGGGATTTCCAAGTCTCCACCCCATTGACGTCAATGGGAGTTTGTTTTGGC
ACCAAAATCAACGGGACTTTCCAAAATGTCGTAACAACTCCGCCCCATTGACGCAAATGGGCGGTAGGCG
TGTACGGTGGGAGGTCTATATAAGCAGAGCTGGTTTAGTGAACCGTCAGATCCGCTAGCGCTACCGGTCG
CCACCATGGTGAGCAAGGGCGAGGAGCTGTTCACCGGGGTGGTGCCCATCCTGGTCGAGCTGGACGGCGA
CGTAAACGGCCACAAGTTCAGCGTGTCCGGCGAGGGCGAGGGCGATGCCACCTACGGCAAGCTGACCCTG
AAGTTCATCTGCACCACCGGCAAGCTGCCCGTGCCCTGGCCCACCCTCGTGACCACCTTGACCTACGGCG
TGCAGTGCTTCGCCCGCTACCCCGACCACATGAAGCAGCACGACTTCTTCAAGTCCGCCATGCCCGAAGG
CTACGTCCAGGAGCGCACCATCTTCTTCAAGGACGACGGCAACTACAAGACCCGCGCCGAGGTGAAGTTC
GAGGGCGACACCCTGGTGAACCGCATCGAGCTGAAGGGCATCGACTTCAAGGAGGACGGCAACATCCTGG
GGCACAAGCTGGAGTACAACTACAACAGCCACAAGGTCTATATCACCGCCGACAAGCAGAAGAACGGCAT
CAAGGTGAACTTCAAGACCCGCCACAACATCGAGGACGGCAGCGTGCAGCTCGCCGACCACTACCAGCAG
AACACCCCCATCGGCGACGGCCCCGTGCTGCTGCCCGACAACCACTACCTGAGCACCCAGTCCAAGCTGA
GCAAAGACCCCAACGAGAAGCGCGATCACATGGTCCTGCTGGAGTTCGTGACCGCCGCCGGGATCACTCT
CGGCATGGACGAGCTGTACAAGTCCGGACTCAGATCTCGAGCTCAAGCTTCCCCGGTCAAAGGAGGCACC
AAGTGCATCAAATACCTGCTGTTCGGATTTAACTTCATCTTCTGGCTTGCCGGGATTGCTGTCCTTGCCA
TTGGACTATGGCTCCGATTCGACTCTCAGACCAAGAGCATCTTCGAGCAAGAAACTAATAATAATAATTC
CAGCTTCTACACAGGAGTCTATATTCTGATCGGAGCCGGCGCCCTCATGATGCTGGTGGGCTTCCTGGGC
TGCTGCGGGGCTGTGCAGGAGTCCCAGTGCATGCTGGGACTGTTCTTCGGCTTCCTCTTGGTGATATTCG
CCATTGAAATAGCTGCGGCCATCTGGGGATATTCCCACAAGGATGAGGTGATTAAGGAAGTCCAGGAGTT
TTACAAGGACACCTACAACAAGCTGAAAACCAAGGATGAGCCCCAGCGGGAAACGCTGAAAGCCATCCAC
TATGCGTTGAACTGCTGTGGTTTGGCTGGGGGCGTGGAACAGTTTATCTCAGACATCTGCCCCAAGAAGG
ACGTACTCGAAACCTTCACCGTGAAGTCCTGTCCTGATGCCATCAAAGAGGTCTTCGACAATAAATTCCA
CATCATCGGCGCAGTGGGCATCGGCATTGCCGTGGTCATGATATTTGGCATGATCTTCAGTATGATCTTG
TGCTGTGCTATCCGCAGGAACCGCGAGATGGTCTAGGGATCCAAGGGCGAATTCTGCAGTCGACGGTACC
GCGGGCCCGGGATCCACCGGATCTAGATAACTGATCATAATCAGCCATACCACATTTGTAGAGGTTTTAC
TTGCTTTAAAAAACCTCCCACACCTCCCCCTGAACCTGAAACATAAAATGAATGCAATTGTTGTTGTTAA
CTTGTTTATTGCAGCTTATAATGGTTACAAATAAAGCAATAGCATCACAAATTTCACAAATAAAGCATTT
TTTTCACTGCATTCTAGTTGTGGTTTGTCCAAACTCATCAATGTATCTTAACGCGTAAATTGTAAGCGTT
AATATTTTGTTAAAATTCGCGTTAAATTTTTGTTAAATCAGCTCATTTTTTAACCAATAGGCCGAAATCG
GCAAAATCCCTTATAAATCAAAAGAATAGACCGAGATAGGGT
[37 nt withheld, positions 2493-2529]
AAAGAACGTGGACTCCAACGTCAAAGG
[49 nt withheld, positions 2557-2605]
T
[91 nt withheld, positions 2607-2697]
G
[124 nt withheld, positions 2699-2822]
CAGGTGGCACTTTTCGGGGAAATGTGCGCGGAACCCCTATTTGTTTATTTTTCTAAATACATTCAAATAT
GTATCCGCTCATGAGACAATAACCCTGATAAATGCTTCAATAATATTGAAAAAGGAAGAGTCCTGAGGCG
GAAAGAACCAGCTGTGGAATGTGTGTCAGTTAGGGTGTGGAAAGTCCCCAGGCTCCCCAGCAGGCAGAAG
TATGCAAAGCATGCATCTCAATTAGTCAGCAACCAGGTGTGGAAAGTCCCCAGGCTCCCCAGCAGGCAGA
AGTATGCAAAGCATGCATCTCAATTAGTCAGCAACCATAGTCCCGCCCCTAACTCCGCCCATCCCGCCCC
TAACTCCGCCCAGTTCCGCCCATTCTCCGCCCCATGGCTGACTAATTTTTTTTATTTATGCAGAGGCCGA
GGCCGCCTCGGCCTCTGAGCTATTCCAGAAGTAGTGAGGAGGCTTTTTTGGAGGCCTAGGCTTTTGCAAA
GATCGATCAAGAGACAGGATGAGGATCGTTTCGCATGATTGAACAAGATGGATTGCACGCAGGTTCTCCG
GCCGCTTGGGTGGAGAGGCTATTCGGCTATGACTGGGCACAACAGACAATCGGCTGCTCTGATGCCGCCG
TGTTCCGGCTGTCAGCGCAGGGGCGCCCGGTTCTTTTTGTCAAGACCGACCTGTCCGGTGCCCTGAATGA
ACTGCAAGACGAGGCAGCGCGGCTATCGTGGCTGGCCACGACGGGCGTTCCTTGCGCAGCTGTGCTCGAC
GTTGTCACTGAAGCGGGAAGGGACTGGCTGCTATTGGGCGAAGTGCCGGGGCAGGATCTCCTGTCATCTC
ACCTTGCTCCTGCCGAGAAAGTATCCATCATGGCTGATGCAATGCGGCGGCTGCATACGCTTGATCCGGC
TACCTGCCCATTCGACCACCAAGCGAAACATCGCATCGAGCGAGCACGTACTCGGATGGAAGCCGGTCTT
GTCGATCAGGATGATCTGGACGAAGAGCATCAGGGGCTCGCGCCAGCCGAACTGTTCGCCAGGCTCAAGG
CGAGCATGCCCGACGGCGAGGATCTCGTCGTGACCCATGGCGATGCCTGCTTGCCGAATATCATGGTGGA
AAATGGCCGCTTTTCTGGATTCATCGACTGTGGCCGGCTGGGTGTGGCGGACCGCTATCAGGACATAGCG
TTGGCTACCCGTGATATTGCTGAAGAGCTTGGCGGCGAATGGGCTGACCGCTTCCTCGTGCTTTACGGTA
TCGCCGCTCCCGATTCGCAGCGCATCGCCTTCTATCGCCTTCTTGACGAGTTCTTCTGAGCGGGACTCTG
GGGTTCGAAATGACCGACCAAGCGACGCCCAACCTGCCATCACGAGATTTCGATTCCACCGCCGCCTTCT
ATGAAAGGTTGGGCTTCGGAATCGTTTTCCGGGACGCCGGCTGGATGATCCTCCAGCGCGGGGATCTCAT
GCTGGAGTTCTTCGCCCACCCTAGGGGGAGGCTAACTGAAACACGGAAGGAGACAATACCGGAAGGAACC
CGCGCTATGACGGCAATAAAAAGACAGAATAAAACGCACGGTGTTGGGTCGTTTGTTCATAAACGCGGGG
TTCGGTCCCAGGGCTGGCACTCTGTCGATACCCCACCGAGACCCCATTGGGGCCAATACGCCCGCGTTTC
TTCCTTTTCCCCACCCCACCCCCCAAGTTCGGGTGAAGGCCCAGGGCTCGCAGCCAACGTCGGGGCGGCA
GGCCCTGCCATAGCCTCAGGTTACTCATATATACTTTAGATTGATTTAAAACTTCATTTTTAATTTAAAA
GGATCTAGGTGAAGATCCTTTTTGATAATCTCATGACCAAAATCCCTTAACGTGAGTTTTCGTTCCACTG
AGCGTCAGACCCCGTAGAAAAGATCAAAGGATCTTCTTGAGATCCTTTTTTTCTGCGCGTAATCTGCTGC
TTGCAAACAAAAAAACCACCGCTACCAGCGGTGGTTTGTTTGCCGGATCAAGAGCTACCAACTCTTTTTC
CGAAGGTAACTGGCTTCAGCAGAGCGCAGATACCAAATACTGTTCTTCTAGTGTAGCCGTAGTTAGGCCA
CCACTTCAAGAACTCTGTAGCACCGCCTACATACCTCGCTCTGCTAATCCTGTTACCAGTGGCTGCTGCC
AGTGGCGATAAGTCGTGTCTTACCGGGTTGGACTCAAGACGATAGTTACCGGATAAGGCGCAGCGGTCGG
GCTGAACGGGGGGTTCGTGCACACAGCCCAGCTTGGAGCGAACGACCTACACCGAACTGAGATACCTACA
GCGTGAGCTATGAGAAAGCGCCACGCTTCCCGAAGGGAGAAAGGCGGACAGGTATCCGGTAAGCGGCAGG
GTCGGAACAGGAGAGCGCACGAGGGAGCTTCCAGGGGGAAACGCCTGGTATCTTTATAGTCCTGTCGGGT
TTCGCCACCTCTGACTTGAGCGTCGATTTTTGTGATGCTCGTCAGGGGGGCGGAGCCTATGGAAAAACGC
CAGCAACGCGGCCTTTTTACGGTTCCTGGCCTTTTGCTGGCCTTTTGCTCACATGTTCTTTCCTGCGTTA
TCCCCTGATTCTGTGG
