>Addgene plasmid #54029 | mEmerald-CD9-10 | depositor partial sequence | sequence record 84215 | insert sequence
CTACCGGTCGCCACCATGGTGAGCAAGGGCGAGGAGCTGTTCACCGGGGTGGTGCCCATCCTGGTCGAGC
TGGACGGCGACGTAAACGGCCACAAGTTCAGCGTGTCCGGCGAGGGCGAGGGCGATGCCACCTACGGCAA
GCTGACCCTGAAGTTCATCTGCACCACCGGCAAGCTGCCCGTGCCCTGGCCCACCCTCGTGACCACCTTG
ACCTACGGCGTGCAGTGCTTCGCCCGCTACCCCGACCACATGAAGCAGCACGACTTCTTCAAGTCCGCCA
TGCCCGAAGGCTACGTCCAGGAGCGCACCATCTTCTTCAAGGACGACGGCAACTACAAGACCCGCGCCGA
GGTGAAGTTCGAGGGCGACACCCTGGTGAACCGCATCGAGCTGAAGGGCATCGACTTCAAGGAGGACGGC
AACATCCTGGGGCACAAGCTGGAGTACAACTACAACAGCCACAAGGTCTATATCACCGCCGACAAGCAGA
AGAACGGCATCAAGGTGAACTTCAAGACCCGCCACAACATCGAGGACGGCAGCGTGCAGCTCGCCGACCA
CTACCAGCAGAACACCCCCATCGGCGACGGCCCCGTGCTGCTGCCCGACAACCACTACCTGAGCACCCAG
TCCAAGCTGAGCAAAGACCCCAACGAGAAGCGCGATCACATGGTCCTGCTGGAGTTCGTGACCGCCGCCG
GGATCACTCTCGGCATGGACGAGCTGTACAAGTCCGGACTCAGATCTCGAGCTCAAGCTTCCCCGGTCAA
AGGAGGCACCAAGTGCATCAAATACCTGCTGTTCGGATTTAACTTCATCTTCTGGCTTGCCGGGATTGCT
GTCCTTGCCATTGGACTATGGCTCCGATTCGACTCTCAGACCAAGAGCATCTTCGAGCAAGAAACTAATA
ATAATAATTCCAGCTTCTACACAGGAGTCTATATTCTGATCGGAGCCGGCGCCCTCATGATGCTGGTGGG
CTTCCTGGGCTGCTGCGGGGCTGTGCAGGAGTCCCAGTGCATGCTGGGACTGTTCTTCGGCTTCCTCTTG
GTGATATTCGCCATTGAAATAGCTGCGGCCATCTGGGGATATTCCCACAAGGATGAGGTGATTAAGGAAG
TCCAGGAGTTTTACAAGGACACCTACAACAAGCTGAAAACCAAGGATGAGCCCCAGCGGGAAACGCTGAA
AGCCATCCACTATGCGTTGAACTGCTGTGGTTTGGCTGGGGGCGTGGAACAGTTTATCTCAGACATCTGC
CCCAAGAAGGACGTACTCGAAACCTTCACCGTGAAGTCCTGTCCTGATGCCATCAAAGAGGTCTTCGACA
ATAAATTCCACATCATCGGCGCAGTGGGCATCGGCATTGCCGTGGTCATGATATTTGGCATGATCTTCAG
TATGATCTTGTGCTGTGCTATCCGCAGGAACCGCGAGATGGTCTAGGGATCCAAGGGCGAATTCTGCAGT
CGACGGTACCGCGGGCCCGGGATCCACCGGATCTAGATAACTGATCATAATCAGCCATACCACATT
