>Addgene plasmid #54029 | mEmerald-CD9-10 | addgene partial sequence | sequence record 91580 | EGFP-C 5'-CATGGTCCTGCTGGAGTTCGTG-3'
GAGCTGTACAAGTCCGGACTCAGATCTCGAGCTCAAGCTTCCCCGGTCAAAGGAGGCACCAAGTGCATCA
AATACCTGCTGTTCGGATTTAACTTCATCTTCTGGCTTGCCGGGATTGCTGTCCTTGCCATTGGACTATG
GCTCCGATTCGACTCTCAGACCAAGAGCATCTTCGAGCAAGAAACTAATAATAATAATTCCAGCTTCTAC
ACAGGAGTCTATATTCTGATCGGAGCCGGCGCCCTCATGATGCTGGTGGGCTTCCTGGGCTGCTGCGGGG
CTGTGCAGGAGTCCCAGTGCATGCTGGGACTGTTCTTCGGCTTCCTCTTGGTGATATTCGCCATTGAAAT
AGCTGCGGCCATCTGGGGATATTCCCACAAGGATGAGGTGATTAAGGAAGTCCAGGAGTTTTACAAGGAC
ACCTACAACAAGCTGAAAACCAAGGATGAGCCCCAGCGGGAAACGCTGAAAGCCATCCACTATGCGTTGA
ACTGCTGTGGTTTGGCTGGGGGCGTGGAACAGTTTATCTCAGACATCTGCCCCAAGAAGGACGTACTCGA
AACCTTCACCGTGAAGTCCTGTCCTGATGCCATCAAAGAGGTCTTCGACAATAAATTCCACATCATCGGC
GCAGTGGGCATCGGCATTGCCGTGGTCATGATATTTGGCATGATCTTCAGTATGATCTTGTGCTGTGCTA
TCCGCAGGAACCGCGAGATGGTCTAGGGATCCAAGGGCGAATTCTGCAGTCGACGGTACCGCGGGCCCGG
GATCCACCGGATCTAGATAACTGATCATAATCAGCCATACCACATTTGTAGAGGTTTTACTTGCTTTAAA
